Addgene plasmid #192478: pSpCas9_T2A_iRFP670 sgBFP
Purpose: All-in-one plasmid for cutting BFP region in DSB Spectrum V2 or V3
Depositing lab: Michael Yaffe. Depositing organization: Massachusetts Institute of Technology. Publication: Multi-pathway DNA-repair reporters reveal competition between end-joining, single-strand annealing and homologous recombination at Cas9-induced DNA double-strand breaks. van de Kooij B, Kruswick A, van Attikum H, Yaffe MB. Nat Commun. 2022 Sep 8;13(1):5295. doi: 10.1038/s41467-022-32743-w. PubMed 36075911.
Backbone
  Vector backbone: pX459
  Backbone manufacturer: Addgene Plasmid #62988
  Total vector size (bp): 9501
  Modifications to backbone: Replaced Puromycin gene with iRFP670 fluorescent protein and inserted BFP sgRNA
  Vector type: Mammalian Expression
Growth in bacteria
  Bacterial resistance: Ampicillin, 100 μg/mL
  Growth temperature: 37°C
  Growth strain: DH5alpha
  Copy number: High Copy
Gene/Insert
  Gene/Insert name: SpCas9
  Tag / fusion protein: T2A iRFP670 (C terminal on insert)
Terms and licenses: Academic/Nonprofit Terms; Industry Terms: Not Available to Industry
How to cite: pSpCas9_T2A_iRFP670 sgBFP was a gift from Michael Yaffe (Addgene plasmid # 192478 ; http://n2t.net/addgene:192478 ; RRID:Addgene_192478)
