[The description below was written by a language model from this plasmid's Addgene catalogue record and pLannotate feature annotations shown in this document.]
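Description:
pSpCas9_T2A_iRFP670 sgBFP is a 9.5 kb all-in-one mammalian CRISPR/Cas9 expression plasmid built on the pX459 backbone, in which the puromycin resistance gene has been replaced by the near-infrared fluorescent protein iRFP670 and a guide sequence targeting BFP has been inserted. It is propagated in E. coli as a high-copy plasmid through a ColE1/pUC-type origin with ampicillin selection (AmpR, β-lactamase). The backbone also carries an f1 phage origin, a single annotated AAV2 ITR left over from the parental vector series, and short bom and rop fragments. With puromycin resistance removed, no mammalian drug-selection marker is annotated.

Two expression units sit in tandem. A human U6 RNA polymerase III promoter drives the sgRNA; the short gap between the promoter and the S. pyogenes gRNA scaffold is where the BFP-targeting spacer would lie, although it is not annotated as a feature. A partial second scaffold fragment is also detected just downstream. The second unit uses a hybrid promoter made up of the CMV enhancer, chicken β-actin promoter and a hybrid intron to express SpCas9, which is annotated in two contiguous N- and C-terminal segments and followed by a nucleoplasmin nuclear localization signal. According to the catalogue entry, a T2A self-cleaving peptide links Cas9 to iRFP670, so both proteins come from one transcript, terminated by the bGH polyadenylation signal. iRFP670 requires biliverdin as a cofactor and gives a far-red signal that marks transfected, Cas9-expressing cells.

The stated purpose is to cut the BFP region of the DSB Spectrum V2 or V3 reporters, which report on repair of Cas9-induced double-strand breaks by end-joining, single-strand annealing and homologous recombination.
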