Features (pLannotate 1.2.2; 19 found; start..end, strand, type, name):
      1..241     +  promoter       U6 promoter: RNA polymerase III promoter for human U6 snRNA
    271..346     +  misc_RNA       gRNA scaffold: guide RNA scaffold for the Streptococcus pyogenes CRISPR/Cas9 system
    353..396     +  misc_RNA       gRNA scaffold (fragment): guide RNA scaffold for the Streptococcus pyogenes CRISPR/Cas9 system
    443..728     +  enhancer       CMV enhancer: human cytomegalovirus immediate early enhancer; contains an 18-bp deletion relative to the standard CMV enhancer
    730..1007    +  promoter       chicken β-actin promoter: No description available
   1008..1235    +  intron         hybrid intron: hybrid between chicken β-actin (CBA) and minute virus of mice (MMV) introns (Gray et al., 2011)
   1373..2974    +  CDS            Cas9(N): N-terminal portion of Streptococcus pyogenes Cas9 (Zetsche et al., 2015)
   2975..5473    +  CDS            Cas9(C): C-terminal portion of Streptococcus pyogenes Cas9 (Zetsche et al., 2015)
   5474..5521    +  CDS            nucleoplasmin NLS: bipartite nuclear localization signal from nucleoplasmin
   5576..6505    +  CDS            iRFP670: iRFP670 is a basic (constitutively fluorescent) near ir fluorescent protein published in 2013, derived from Rhodopseudomonas palustris CGA009. It has low acid sensitivity. It requires the cofactor biliverdin for fluorescence.
   6548..6659    +  polyA_signal   bGH poly(A) signal: bovine growth hormone polyadenylation signal
   6764..6904    +  repeat_region  AAV2 ITR: inverted terminal repeat of adeno-associated virus serotype 2 inverted
   6909..6960    -  misc_feature   bom (fragment): basis of mobility region from pBR322
   6979..7434    +  rep_origin     f1 ori (sequence partly withheld): f1 bacteriophage origin of replication; arrow indicates direction of (+) strand synthesis
   7435..7484    -  misc_feature   bom (fragment): basis of mobility region from pBR322
   7586..7621    -  CDS            rop (fragment): Rop protein, which maintains plasmids at low copy number; rop
   7716..7820    +  promoter       AmpR promoter: bla
   7821..8681    +  CDS            AmpR: β-lactamase; bla; confers resistance to ampicillin, carbenicillin, and related antibiotics
   8852..9440    +  rep_origin     ori: high-copy-number ColE1/pMB1/pBR322/pUC origin of replication
>Addgene plasmid #192478 | pSpCas9_T2A_iRFP670 sgBFP | addgene full sequence | sequence record 379150 | Addgene NGS Result
GAGGGCCTATTTCCCATGATTCCTTCATATTTGCATATACGATACAAGGCTGTTAGAGAGATAATTGGAA
TTAATTTGACTGTAAACACAAAGATATTAGTACAAAATACGTGACGTAGAAAGTAATAATTTCTTGGGTA
GTTTGCAGTTTTAAAATTATGTTTTAAAATGGACTATCATATGCTTACCGTAACTTGAAAGTATTTCGAT
TTCTTGGCTTTATATATCTTGTGGAAAGGACGAAACACCGACGGGGTCCAGTGTTTTGCCGTTTTAGAGC
TAGAAATAGCAAGTTAAAATAAGGCTAGTCCGTTATCAACTTGAAAAAGTGGCACCGAGTCGGTGCTTTT
TTGTTTTAGAGCTAGAAATAGCAAGTTAAAATAAGGCTAGTCCGTTTTTAGCGCGTGCGCCAATTCTGCA
GACAAATGGCTCTAGAGGTACCCGTTACATAACTTACGGTAAATGGCCCGCCTGGCTGACCGCCCAACGA
CCCCCGCCCATTGACGTCAATAGTAACGCCAATAGGGACTTTCCATTGACGTCAATGGGTGGAGTATTTA
CGGTAAACTGCCCACTTGGCAGTACATCAAGTGTATCATATGCCAAGTACGCCCCCTATTGACGTCAATG
ACGGTAAATGGCCCGCCTGGCATTGTGCCCAGTACATGACCTTATGGGACTTTCCTACTTGGCAGTACAT
CTACGTATTAGTCATCGCTATTACCATGGTCGAGGTGAGCCCCACGTTCTGCTTCACTCTCCCCATCTCC
CCCCCCTCCCCACCCCCAATTTTGTATTTATTTATTTTTTAATTATTTTGTGCAGCGATGGGGGCGGGGG
GGGGGGGGGGGCGCGCGCCAGGCGGGGCGGGGCGGGGCGAGGGGCGGGGCGGGGCGAGGCGGAGAGGTGC
GGCGGCAGCCAATCAGAGCGGCGCGCTCCGAAAGTTTCCTTTTATGGCGAGGCGGCGGCGGCGGCGGCCC
TATAAAAAGCGAAGCGCGCGGCGGGCGGGAGTCGCTGCGCGCTGCCTTCGCCCCGTGCCCCGCTCCGCCG
CCGCCTCGCGCCGCCCGCCCCGGCTCTGACTGACCGCGTTACTCCCACAGGTGAGCGGGCGGGACGGCCC
TTCTCCTCCGGGCTGTAATTAGCTGAGCAAGAGGTAAGGGTTTAAGGGATGGTTGGTTGGTGGGGTATTA
ATGTTTAATTACCTGGAGCACCTGCCTGAAATCACTTTTTTTCAGGTTGGACCGGTGCCACCATGGACTA
TAAGGACCACGACGGAGACTACAAGGATCATGATATTGATTACAAAGACGATGACGATAAGATGGCCCCA
AAGAAGAAGCGGAAGGTCGGTATCCACGGAGTCCCAGCAGCCGACAAGAAGTACAGCATCGGCCTGGACA
TCGGCACCAACTCTGTGGGCTGGGCCGTGATCACCGACGAGTACAAGGTGCCCAGCAAGAAATTCAAGGT
GCTGGGCAACACCGACCGGCACAGCATCAAGAAGAACCTGATCGGAGCCCTGCTGTTCGACAGCGGCGAA
ACAGCCGAGGCCACCCGGCTGAAGAGAACCGCCAGAAGAAGATACACCAGACGGAAGAACCGGATCTGCT
ATCTGCAAGAGATCTTCAGCAACGAGATGGCCAAGGTGGACGACAGCTTCTTCCACAGACTGGAAGAGTC
CTTCCTGGTGGAAGAGGATAAGAAGCACGAGCGGCACCCCATCTTCGGCAACATCGTGGACGAGGTGGCC
TACCACGAGAAGTACCCCACCATCTACCACCTGAGAAAGAAACTGGTGGACAGCACCGACAAGGCCGACC
TGCGGCTGATCTATCTGGCCCTGGCCCACATGATCAAGTTCCGGGGCCACTTCCTGATCGAGGGCGACCT
GAACCCCGACAACAGCGACGTGGACAAGCTGTTCATCCAGCTGGTGCAGACCTACAACCAGCTGTTCGAG
GAAAACCCCATCAACGCCAGCGGCGTGGACGCCAAGGCCATCCTGTCTGCCAGACTGAGCAAGAGCAGAC
GGCTGGAAAATCTGATCGCCCAGCTGCCCGGCGAGAAGAAGAATGGCCTGTTCGGAAACCTGATTGCCCT
GAGCCTGGGCCTGACCCCCAACTTCAAGAGCAACTTCGACCTGGCCGAGGATGCCAAACTGCAGCTGAGC
AAGGACACCTACGACGACGACCTGGACAACCTGCTGGCCCAGATCGGCGACCAGTACGCCGACCTGTTTC
TGGCCGCCAAGAACCTGTCCGACGCCATCCTGCTGAGCGACATCCTGAGAGTGAACACCGAGATCACCAA
GGCCCCCCTGAGCGCCTCTATGATCAAGAGATACGACGAGCACCACCAGGACCTGACCCTGCTGAAAGCT
CTCGTGCGGCAGCAGCTGCCTGAGAAGTACAAAGAGATTTTCTTCGACCAGAGCAAGAACGGCTACGCCG
GCTACATTGACGGCGGAGCCAGCCAGGAAGAGTTCTACAAGTTCATCAAGCCCATCCTGGAAAAGATGGA
CGGCACCGAGGAACTGCTCGTGAAGCTGAACAGAGAGGACCTGCTGCGGAAGCAGCGGACCTTCGACAAC
GGCAGCATCCCCCACCAGATCCACCTGGGAGAGCTGCACGCCATTCTGCGGCGGCAGGAAGATTTTTACC
CATTCCTGAAGGACAACCGGGAAAAGATCGAGAAGATCCTGACCTTCCGCATCCCCTACTACGTGGGCCC
TCTGGCCAGGGGAAACAGCAGATTCGCCTGGATGACCAGAAAGAGCGAGGAAACCATCACCCCCTGGAAC
TTCGAGGAAGTGGTGGACAAGGGCGCTTCCGCCCAGAGCTTCATCGAGCGGATGACCAACTTCGATAAGA
ACCTGCCCAACGAGAAGGTGCTGCCCAAGCACAGCCTGCTGTACGAGTACTTCACCGTGTATAACGAGCT
GACCAAAGTGAAATACGTGACCGAGGGAATGAGAAAGCCCGCCTTCCTGAGCGGCGAGCAGAAAAAGGCC
ATCGTGGACCTGCTGTTCAAGACCAACCGGAAAGTGACCGTGAAGCAGCTGAAAGAGGACTACTTCAAGA
AAATCGAGTGCTTCGACTCCGTGGAAATCTCCGGCGTGGAAGATCGGTTCAACGCCTCCCTGGGCACATA
CCACGATCTGCTGAAAATTATCAAGGACAAGGACTTCCTGGACAATGAGGAAAACGAGGACATTCTGGAA
GATATCGTGCTGACCCTGACACTGTTTGAGGACAGAGAGATGATCGAGGAACGGCTGAAAACCTATGCCC
ACCTGTTCGACGACAAAGTGATGAAGCAGCTGAAGCGGCGGAGATACACCGGCTGGGGCAGGCTGAGCCG
GAAGCTGATCAACGGCATCCGGGACAAGCAGTCCGGCAAGACAATCCTGGATTTCCTGAAGTCCGACGGC
TTCGCCAACAGAAACTTCATGCAGCTGATCCACGACGACAGCCTGACCTTTAAAGAGGACATCCAGAAAG
CCCAGGTGTCCGGCCAGGGCGATAGCCTGCACGAGCACATTGCCAATCTGGCCGGCAGCCCCGCCATTAA
GAAGGGCATCCTGCAGACAGTGAAGGTGGTGGACGAGCTCGTGAAAGTGATGGGCCGGCACAAGCCCGAG
AACATCGTGATCGAAATGGCCAGAGAGAACCAGACCACCCAGAAGGGACAGAAGAACAGCCGCGAGAGAA
TGAAGCGGATCGAAGAGGGCATCAAAGAGCTGGGCAGCCAGATCCTGAAAGAACACCCCGTGGAAAACAC
CCAGCTGCAGAACGAGAAGCTGTACCTGTACTACCTGCAGAATGGGCGGGATATGTACGTGGACCAGGAA
CTGGACATCAACCGGCTGTCCGACTACGATGTGGACCATATCGTGCCTCAGAGCTTTCTGAAGGACGACT
CCATCGACAACAAGGTGCTGACCAGAAGCGACAAGAACCGGGGCAAGAGCGACAACGTGCCCTCCGAAGA
GGTCGTGAAGAAGATGAAGAACTACTGGCGGCAGCTGCTGAACGCCAAGCTGATTACCCAGAGAAAGTTC
GACAATCTGACCAAGGCCGAGAGAGGCGGCCTGAGCGAACTGGATAAGGCCGGCTTCATCAAGAGACAGC
TGGTGGAAACCCGGCAGATCACAAAGCACGTGGCACAGATCCTGGACTCCCGGATGAACACTAAGTACGA
CGAGAATGACAAGCTGATCCGGGAAGTGAAAGTGATCACCCTGAAGTCCAAGCTGGTGTCCGATTTCCGG
AAGGATTTCCAGTTTTACAAAGTGCGCGAGATCAACAACTACCACCACGCCCACGACGCCTACCTGAACG
CCGTCGTGGGAACCGCCCTGATCAAAAAGTACCCTAAGCTGGAAAGCGAGTTCGTGTACGGCGACTACAA
GGTGTACGACGTGCGGAAGATGATCGCCAAGAGCGAGCAGGAAATCGGCAAGGCTACCGCCAAGTACTTC
TTCTACAGCAACATCATGAACTTTTTCAAGACCGAGATTACCCTGGCCAACGGCGAGATCCGGAAGCGGC
CTCTGATCGAGACAAACGGCGAAACCGGGGAGATCGTGTGGGATAAGGGCCGGGATTTTGCCACCGTGCG
GAAAGTGCTGAGCATGCCCCAAGTGAATATCGTGAAAAAGACCGAGGTGCAGACAGGCGGCTTCAGCAAA
GAGTCTATCCTGCCCAAGAGGAACAGCGATAAGCTGATCGCCAGAAAGAAGGACTGGGACCCTAAGAAGT
ACGGCGGCTTCGACAGCCCCACCGTGGCCTATTCTGTGCTGGTGGTGGCCAAAGTGGAAAAGGGCAAGTC
CAAGAAACTGAAGAGTGTGAAAGAGCTGCTGGGGATCACCATCATGGAAAGAAGCAGCTTCGAGAAGAAT
CCCATCGACTTTCTGGAAGCCAAGGGCTACAAAGAAGTGAAAAAGGACCTGATCATCAAGCTGCCTAAGT
ACTCCCTGTTCGAGCTGGAAAACGGCCGGAAGAGAATGCTGGCCTCTGCCGGCGAACTGCAGAAGGGAAA
CGAACTGGCCCTGCCCTCCAAATATGTGAACTTCCTGTACCTGGCCAGCCACTATGAGAAGCTGAAGGGC
TCCCCCGAGGATAATGAGCAGAAACAGCTGTTTGTGGAACAGCACAAGCACTACCTGGACGAGATCATCG
AGCAGATCAGCGAGTTCTCCAAGAGAGTGATCCTGGCCGACGCTAATCTGGACAAAGTGCTGTCCGCCTA
CAACAAGCACCGGGATAAGCCCATCAGAGAGCAGGCCGAGAATATCATCCACCTGTTTACCCTGACCAAT
CTGGGAGCCCCTGCCGCCTTCAAGTACTTTGACACCACCATCGACCGGAAGAGGTACACCAGCACCAAAG
AGGTGCTGGACGCCACCCTGATCCACCAGAGCATCACCGGCCTGTACGAGACACGGATCGACCTGTCTCA
GCTGGGAGGCGACAAAAGGCCGGCGGCCACGAAAAAGGCCGGCCAGGCAAAAAAGAAAAAGGAAGGTAGA
GGTTCTCTCCTCACTTGTGGTGATGTTGAAGAAAACCCTGGTCCAGCGAGGAAAGTTGATTTGACTTCAT
GCGATAGAGAGCCTATACACATCCCTGGGTCTATCCAGCCTTGCGGATGTTTGTTGGCCTGCGACGCTCA
GGCCGTGAGGATCACTAGAATAACTGAAAACGCTGGGGCATTTTTCGGGCGCGAGACACCAAGAGTCGGT
GAGCTTTTGGCAGACTACTTTGGAGAGACAGAGGCCCATGCTCTGAGGAACGCATTGGCTCAGTCCTCAG
ATCCAAAGCGACCCGCCTTGATTTTTGGCTGGCGCGATGGACTGACAGGGCGAACATTCGATATTAGTCT
CCACCGGCACGATGGTACAAGTATTATAGAGTTTGAACCTGCCGCCGCTGAACAAGCCGACAATCCCCTT
AGACTTACAAGACAAATAATCGCAAGAACCAAAGAACTGAAGAGCTTGGAAGAGATGGCCGCCAGGGTCC
CTCGGTATCTGCAAGCCATGTTGGGTTATCATAGAGTTATGCTGTACCGATTTGCCGATGATGGAAGCGG
CATGGTTATCGGGGAAGCAAAGCGGAGTGATCTCGAATCATTCCTCGGTCAACATTTCCCCGCTTCACTC
GTGCCCCAGCAAGCTAGACTCTTGTATCTCAAGAATGCCATACGCGTAGTGAGCGATTCCAGAGGAATTA
GCTCTCGGATCGTGCCAGAGCATGATGCTAGCGGAGCCGCTCTTGATCTCTCCTTTGCTCACCTCCGCAG
CATCTCACCCTGCCACTTGGAATTCTTGCGCAACATGGGCGTATCCGCATCCATGAGTCTCTCCATTATT
ATTGACGGCACACTGTGGGGTCTCATTATATGCCACCACTACGAGCCCAGGGCAGTTCCCATGGCCCAGC
GAGTTGCCGCCGAGATGTTTGCTGATTTTCTCAGCCTTCATTTCACAGCTGCACACCATCAACGCTGAAA
GTGAGAATTGTAACTAGAGCTCGCTGATCAGCCTCGACTGTGCCTTCTAGTTGCCAGCCATCTGTTGTTT
GCCCCTCCCCCGTGCCTTCCTTGACCCTGGAAGGTGCCACTCCCACTGTCCTTTCCTAATAAAATGAGGA
AATTGCATCGCATTGTCTGAGTAGGTGTCATTCTATTCTGGGGGGTGGGGTGGGGCAGGACAGCAAGGGG
GAGGATTGGGAAGAGAATAGCAGGCATGCTGGGGAGCGGCCGCAGGAACCCCTAGTGATGGAGTTGGCCA
CTCCCTCTCTGCGCGCTCGCTCGCTCACTGAGGCCGGGCGACCAAAGGTCGCCCGACGCCCGGGCTTTGC
CCGGGCGGCCTCAGTGAGCGAGCGAGCGCGCAGCTGCCTGCAGGGGCGCCTGATGCGGTATTTTCTCCTT
ACGCATCTGTGCGGTATTTCACACCGCATA
[95 nt withheld, positions 6961-7055]
T
[46 nt withheld, positions 7057-7102]
C
[141 nt withheld, positions 7104-7244]
CCTTTGACGTTGGAGTCCACGTTCTTT
[37 nt withheld, positions 7272-7308]
ACTCTATCTCGGGCTATTCTTTTGATTTATAAGGGATTTTGCCGATTTCGGTCTATTGGTTAAAAAATGA
GCTGATTTAACAAAAATTTAACGCGAATTTTAACAAAATATTAACGTTTACAATTTTATGGTGCACTCTC
AGTACAATCTGCTCTGATGCCGCATAGTTAAGCCAGCCCCGACACCCGCCAACACCCGCTGACGCGCCCT
GACGGGCTTGTCTGCTCCCGGCATCCGCTTACAGACAAGCTGTGACCGTCTCCGGGAGCTGCATGTGTCA
GAGGTTTTCACCGTCATCACCGAAACGCGCGAGACGAAAGGGCCTCGTGATACGCCTATTTTTATAGGTT
AATGTCATGATAATAATGGTTTCTTAGACGTCAGGTGGCACTTTTCGGGGAAATGTGCGCGGAACCCCTA
TTTGTTTATTTTTCTAAATACATTCAAATATGTATCCGCTCATGAGACAATAACCCTGATAAATGCTTCA
ATAATATTGAAAAAGGAAGAGTATGAGTATTCAACATTTCCGTGTCGCCCTTATTCCCTTTTTTGCGGCA
TTTTGCCTTCCTGTTTTTGCTCACCCAGAAACGCTGGTGAAAGTAAAAGATGCTGAAGATCAGTTGGGTG
CACGAGTGGGTTACATCGAACTGGATCTCAACAGCGGTAAGATCCTTGAGAGTTTTCGCCCCGAAGAACG
TTTTCCAATGATGAGCACTTTTAAAGTTCTGCTATGTGGCGCGGTATTATCCCGTATTGACGCCGGGCAA
GAGCAACTCGGTCGCCGCATACACTATTCTCAGAATGACTTGGTTGAGTACTCACCAGTCACAGAAAAGC
ATCTTACGGATGGCATGACAGTAAGAGAATTATGCAGTGCTGCCATAACCATGAGTGATAACACTGCGGC
CAACTTACTTCTGACAACGATCGGAGGACCGAAGGAGCTAACCGCTTTTTTGCACAACATGGGGGATCAT
GTAACTCGCCTTGATCGTTGGGAACCGGAGCTGAATGAAGCCATACCAAACGACGAGCGTGACACCACGA
TGCCTGTAGCAATGGCAACAACGTTGCGCAAACTATTAACTGGCGAACTACTTACTCTAGCTTCCCGGCA
ACAATTAATAGACTGGATGGAGGCGGATAAAGTTGCAGGACCACTTCTGCGCTCGGCCCTTCCGGCTGGC
TGGTTTATTGCTGATAAATCTGGAGCCGGTGAGCGTGGAAGCCGCGGTATCATTGCAGCACTGGGGCCAG
ATGGTAAGCCCTCCCGTATCGTAGTTATCTACACGACGGGGAGTCAGGCAACTATGGATGAACGAAATAG
ACAGATCGCTGAGATAGGTGCCTCACTGATTAAGCATTGGTAACTGTCAGACCAAGTTTACTCATATATA
CTTTAGATTGATTTAAAACTTCATTTTTAATTTAAAAGGATCTAGGTGAAGATCCTTTTTGATAATCTCA
TGACCAAAATCCCTTAACGTGAGTTTTCGTTCCACTGAGCGTCAGACCCCGTAGAAAAGATCAAAGGATC
TTCTTGAGATCCTTTTTTTCTGCGCGTAATCTGCTGCTTGCAAACAAAAAAACCACCGCTACCAGCGGTG
GTTTGTTTGCCGGATCAAGAGCTACCAACTCTTTTTCCGAAGGTAACTGGCTTCAGCAGAGCGCAGATAC
CAAATACTGTTCTTCTAGTGTAGCCGTAGTTAGGCCACCACTTCAAGAACTCTGTAGCACCGCCTACATA
CCTCGCTCTGCTAATCCTGTTACCAGTGGCTGCTGCCAGTGGCGATAAGTCGTGTCTTACCGGGTTGGAC
TCAAGACGATAGTTACCGGATAAGGCGCAGCGGTCGGGCTGAACGGGGGGTTCGTGCACACAGCCCAGCT
TGGAGCGAACGACCTACACCGAACTGAGATACCTACAGCGTGAGCTATGAGAAAGCGCCACGCTTCCCGA
AGGGAGAAAGGCGGACAGGTATCCGGTAAGCGGCAGGGTCGGAACAGGAGAGCGCACGAGGGAGCTTCCA
GGGGGAAACGCCTGGTATCTTTATAGTCCTGTCGGGTTTCGCCACCTCTGACTTGAGCGTCGATTTTTGT
GATGCTCGTCAGGGGGGCGGAGCCTATGGAAAAACGCCAGCAACGCGGCCTTTTTACGGTTCCTGGCCTT
TTGCTGGCCTTTTGCTCACATGT
